>Addgene plasmid #37872 | MSCV-N 11E6 | depositor partial sequence | sequence record 47516 | Tag and insert
TCTGCCACCATGGACTACAAGGATGACGATGACAAGCTCGATGGAGGATACCCATACGATGTTCCAGATT
ACGCTGCTCGAGGTTATCAAACAAGTTTGTACAAAAAAGTTGGCATGGAAAGTAAAGATGCCTCCACGTC
TGCAACATCTATAGACCAGTTGTGCAAGACGTTTAATCTTTCTTTGCACACTCTGCAAATTCAGTGCGTG
TTTTGCAGGAATGCACTGACCACCGCAGAGATATATGCATATGCCTATAAGAACCTAAAGGTTGTGTGGC
GAGACAACTTTCCCTTTGCAGCGTGTGCCTGTTGCTTAGAACTGCAAGGGAAAATTAACCAATATAGACA
CTTTAATTATGCTGCATATGCACCTACAGTAGAAGAAGAAACCAATGAAGATATTTTAAAAGTGTTAATT
CGTTGTTACCTGTGTCACAAGCCGTTGTGTGAAATAGAAAAACTAAAGCACATATTGGGAAAGGCACGCT
TCATAAAACTAAATAACCAGTGGAAGGGTCGTTGCTTACACTGCTGGACAACATGCATGGAAGACTTGTT
ACCCTAAACTTTCTTGTACAAAGTGGTTCGATAA
