>Addgene plasmid #37872 | MSCV-N 11E6 | addgene partial sequence | sequence record 49976 | pLXSN-5
TCACTCCTTCTCTAGGCGCCGGAATTAGATCTGCCACCATGGACTACAAGGATGACGATGACAAGCTCGA
TGGAGGATACCCATACGATGTTCCAGATTACGCTGCTCGAGGTTATCAAACAAGTTTGTACAAAAAAGTT
GGCATGGAAAGTAAAGATGCCTCCACGTCTGCAACATCTATAGACCAGTTGTGCAAGACGTTTAATCTTT
CTTTGCACACTCTGCAAATTCAGTGCGTGTTTTGCAGGAATGCACTGACCACCGCAGAGATATATGCATA
TGCCTATAAGAACCTAAAGGTTGTGTGGCGAGACAACTTTCCCTTTGCAGCGTGTGCCTGTTGCTTAGAA
CTGCAAGGGAAAATTAACCAATATAGACACTTTAATTATGCTGCATATGCACCTACAGTAGAAGAAGAAA
CCAATGAAGATATTTTAAAAGTGTTAATTCGTTGTTACCTGTGTCACAAGCCGTTGTGTGAAATAGAAAA
ACTAAAGCACATATTGGGAAAGGCACGCTTCATAAAACTAAATAACCAGTGGAAGGGTCGTTGCTTACAC
TGCTGGACAACATGCATGGAAGACTTGTTACCCTAAACTTTCTTGTACAAAGTGGTTCGATAACGAATTC
CGCCCCCCCCCCC
