[The description below was written by a language model from this plasmid's Addgene catalogue record.]
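Description:
MSCV-N 11E6 is a retroviral mammalian expression plasmid built on the MSCV-N FLAGHA backbone, a murine stem cell virus–type vector. It carries the E6 open reading frame of human papillomavirus type 11, an insert of about 450 bp introduced by Gateway recombination cloning. The backbone supplies tandem Flag and HA epitope tags at the N terminus, so E6 is produced as a doubly tagged fusion suited to detection and to sequential affinity purification. In bacteria the plasmid is maintained as a low-copy construct under ampicillin selection. Transduced or transfected mammalian cells are selected with puromycin.

The record lists the promoter as "PKG", which probably means the phosphoglycerate kinase (PGK) promoter. In MSCV-style vectors that promoter usually drives the puromycin resistance cassette, while the viral long terminal repeat drives the inserted gene, but the record does not spell out this arrangement and no feature table is available to confirm it. The listed total size (7112 bp) is smaller than the listed empty backbone (8162 bp). This fits with the Gateway reaction replacing a larger destination cassette with the short E6 insert, although the record does not say so.

As a retroviral vector, the plasmid would be packaged into virus particles in a suitable packaging cell line and used to generate cell populations that stably express tagged HPV 11 E6. The associated publication describes systematic mapping of host network perturbations by tumour virus proteins, which suggests use in studies of viral–host protein interactions and of the cellular effects of viral proteins. HPV 11 is generally classed as a low-risk papillomavirus type, so its E6 can be compared with E6 proteins from other types.
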