Addgene plasmid #37872: MSCV-N 11E6
Depositing lab: Karl Munger. Depositing organization: Brigham and Women's Hospital. Publication: Interpreting cancer genomes using systematic host network perturbations by tumour virus proteins. Rozenblatt-Rosen O, Deo RC, Padi M, Adelmant G, Calderwood MA, Rolland T, Grace M, Dricot A, Askenazi M, Tavares M, Pevzner SJ, Abderazzaq F, Byrdsong D, Carvunis AR, Chen AA, Cheng J, Correll M, Duarte M, Fan C, Feltkamp MC, Ficarro SB, Franchi R, Garg BK, Gulbahce N, Hao T, Holthaus AM, James R, Korkhin A, Litovchick L, Mar JC, Pak TR, Rabello S, Rubio R, Shen Y, Singh S, Spangle JM, Tasan M, Wanamaker S, Webber JT, Roecklein-Canfield J, Johannsen E, Barabasi AL, Beroukhim R, Kieff E, Cusick ME, Hill DE, Munger K, Marto JA, Quackenbush J, Roth FP, DeCaprio JA, Vidal M. Nature. 2012 Jul 26;487(7408):491-5. 10.1038/nature11288 PubMed 22810586.
Backbone
  Vector backbone: MSCV-N FLAGHA
  Backbone size w/o insert (bp): 8162
  Total vector size (bp): 7112
  Vector type: Mammalian Expression, Retroviral
  Selectable markers: Puromycin
Growth in bacteria
  Bacterial resistance: Ampicillin, 100 μg/mL
  Growth temperature: 37°C
  Growth strain: DH5alpha
  Copy number: Low Copy
Gene/Insert
  Gene/Insert name: HPV 11 E6
  Species: HPV
  Insert size (bp): 450
  GenBank ID: FN870475.1 P04019.1
  Promoter: PKG
  Tag / fusion protein: Flag (N terminal on backbone); HA (N terminal on backbone)
  Cloning method: Gateway Cloning
  Sequencing primers: 5′ LXSN 5'; 3′ MSCV-N seq. rev
Resource information
  A portion of this plasmid was derived from a plasmid made by: Y. Jacob lab
Terms and licenses: Academic/Nonprofit Terms; Industry Terms: Not Available to Industry
How to cite: MSCV-N 11E6 was a gift from Karl Munger (Addgene plasmid # 37872 ; http://n2t.net/addgene:37872 ; RRID:Addgene_37872)
